>Addgene plasmid #22643 | pJB049 | addgene partial sequence | sequence record 28496 | 22643 with CAT-R
GGTGGTATATCCNGTGATTTTTTTCTCCATTTTAGCTTCCTTAGCTCCTGAAAATCTCGCCAAGCTTGGG
GATCCTGGTCTCTCCAGCCTCCTTCTTCGGTCTTTTACTTTTTCTCTCTGAGTATCTTTGTCCTCTTCTC
CTGCAATGAAAAGGGCTTTCTGATTGACAGCCAACCCCCTTAAAGGGACAGGCCTGCTTTCCTCCTCCTC
TCCTCCTCCCCTTCTCCTCCCCTTTTCCCCACCTACTCAGGGATACTCCCTTCTCTAAGGGCTCCATCTT
CTCTTTCTGCCTTTCACTGCCAATTGTTTCATTTTCTTTGTTTTTCCTTTTTTCCCTAAGGCTTGCCTGG
AATTTCGCTTTGCTGCAGAGACAGCTGGAAATGTGGATTGAGCGCTCAAATAAAATGAAGATGTCCTGGA
AACTTCCAACTGATCCTTGGGTCTAATTGGTGTGGGATATGCAGCACAAGCGTGAGAAGCCATGAAGTGA
GAGCCCCAACAGGGGCTCAGAGTCAAAAACCTAGATATTAGCTCCCAAAGTCCTTCCGAATCTGCTCCAG
CTCCCCACATCACTCCTAGCTGCCCTTGGCCCTCTCCACCTTTCCCCTCCCGATTCCTTGGAAAATAAGC
GTTCCTCCCCCACCCCCACCCCCAGCTCTACGAACACAATAGAGAAGAAAAAATTGTCTTTTAAGATAAT
TTCCTCCAAATCCTTCTCAGTCTCAACTGCATGAAGACAAAATGCAGGCTGTCAATTCGATGAACAGATT
GTGATTAGGCTGGGGGANGCTAGAATTGTAATAATTTTATAGCTACNATAATAAAGANCCAGAAGTGGGC
AAGANCTATGCAAGTTCACAGACTAGGTTAAAGAAAAGGCCAGCGTTGAA
