[The description below was written by a language model from this plasmid's Addgene catalogue record.]
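Description:
pJB049 is a chloramphenicol acetyltransferase (CAT) reporter plasmid built on the p18CAT backbone (about 4.7 kb without insert) and designed to measure transcriptional activity of the human myelin proteolipid protein (PLP) gene promoter. It is propagated in E. coli under ampicillin selection. The record does not state the origin of replication or copy number, and no feature table is available, so the detailed layout of the backbone cannot be described beyond its reporter function.

The insert is a human genomic fragment covering the PLP 5′ upstream region, promoter and part of exon 1, described by the depositor as spanning roughly -1088 to +85 relative to the transcription start. It was cloned into a HindIII site, retained at both ends, in the correct orientation to drive CAT expression. The catalogue lists the insert as 1088 bp while the comments give approximately 1200 bp, so the exact length is slightly ambiguous. The defining feature of this construct is a site-directed substitution at "Site 5", where a five-base CCACC motif around -238 to -234 was changed to gagCg. The comments give the endpoint as -235, another small inconsistency in the record.

The plasmid belongs to a study mapping cis-regulatory elements in the PLP gene. Comparing its CAT activity in transfected cells with that of the corresponding wild-type promoter construct would show how much Site 5 contributes to promoter strength or cell-type specificity. The record links the entry to the POU-domain transcription factor gene POU3F2 (BRN2) rather than to PLP itself. It gives no reason for this link, and the insert described is PLP regulatory sequence.
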