Addgene plasmid #22643: pJB049
Depositing lab: Lynn Hudson. Depositing organization: National Institute of Neurological Disorders and Strokes (NINDS). Publication: Identification of cis-regulatory elements in the myelin proteolipid protein (PLP) gene. Berndt JA, Kim JG, Hudson LD. J Biol Chem. 1992 Jul 25. 267(21):14730-7. PubMed 1378839.
Backbone
  Vector backbone: p18CAT
  Backbone manufacturer: R. McKinnon
  Backbone size w/o insert (bp): 4728
  Vector type: CAT reporter plasmid
Growth in bacteria
  Bacterial resistance: Ampicillin, 100 μg/mL
  Growth temperature: 37°C
  Growth strain: DH5alpha
  Growth instructions: DH5 alpha
  Copy number: Unknown
Gene/Insert
  Gene/Insert name: human genomic PLP promoter region
  Species: H. sapiens (human)
  Insert size (bp): 1088
  Mutation: Site 5: CCACC to gagCg (-238 to -234bp)
  Entrez Gene: POU3F2 (a.k.a. BRN2, N-Oct3, OCT7, OTF-7, OTF7, POUF3, brn-2, oct-7)
  Cloning method: Restriction Enzyme; 5′ cloning site HindIII (not destroyed); 3′ cloning site HindIII (not destroyed)
  Sequencing primers: 5′ n/a; 3′ n/a
Terms and licenses: Academic/Nonprofit Terms; Industry Terms: Not Available to Industry
Depositor comments: Insert is 1200bp (approx) of the Human PLP 5' upstream, promoter region and Exon1 (-1088 to +85) in the correct orientation. Site 5: bp -238 to -235 were mutated via Site-Directed Mutagenesis from CCACC to gagCg This PLP DNA cloned by Hudson lab.
How to cite: pJB049 was a gift from Lynn Hudson (Addgene plasmid # 22643 ; http://n2t.net/addgene:22643 ; RRID:Addgene_22643)
